>Addgene plasmid #248001 | pET28-hisSumo-KE-Des27.5 | addgene full sequence | sequence record 494349 | Addgene NGS Result
TGAGATCCGGCTGCTAACAAAGCCCGAAAGGAAGCTGAGTTGGCTGCTGCCACCGCTGAGCAATAACTAG
CATAACCCCTTGGGGCCTCTAAACGGGTCTTGAGGGGTTTTTTGCTGAAAGGAGGAACTATATCCGGATT
GGCGAATGGG
[124 nt withheld, positions 151-274]
C
[91 nt withheld, positions 276-366]
A
[49 nt withheld, positions 368-416]
CCTTTGACGTTGGAGTCCACGTTCTTT
[37 nt withheld, positions 444-480]
ACCCTATCTCGGTCTATTCTTTTGATTTATAAGGGATTTTGCCGATTTCGGCCTATTGGTTAAAAAATGA
GCTGATTTAACAAAAATTTAACGCGAATTTTAACAAAATATTAACGCTTACAATTTAGGTGGCACTTTTC
GGGGAAATGTGCGCGGAACCCCTATTTGTTTATTTTTCTAAATACATTCAAATATGTATCCGCTCATGAA
TTAATTCTTAGAAAAACTCATCGAGCATCAAATGAAACTGCAATTTATTCATATCAGGATTATCAATACC
ATATTTTTGAAAAAGCCGTTTCTGTAATGAAGGAGAAAACTCACCGAGGCAGTTCCATAGGATGGCAAGA
TCCTGGTATCGGTCTGCGATTCCGACTCGTCCAACATCAATACAACCTATTAATTTCCCCTCGTCAAAAA
TAAGGTTATCAAGTGAGAAATCACCATGAGTGACGACTGAATCCGGTGAGAATGGCAAAAGTTTATGCAT
TTCTTTCCAGACTTGTTCAACAGGCCAGCCATTACGCTCGTCATCAAAATCACTCGCATCAACCAAACCG
TTATTCATTCGTGATTGCGCCTGAGCGAGACGAAATACGCGATCGCTGTTAAAAGGACAATTACAAACAG
GAATCGAATGCAACCGGCGCAGGAACACTGCCAGCGCATCAACAATATTTTCACCTGAATCAGGATATTC
TTCTAATACCTGGAATGCTGTTTTCCCGGGGATCGCAGTGGTGAGTAACCATGCATCATCAGGAGTACGG
ATAAAATGCTTGATGGTCGGAAGAGGCATAAATTCCGTCAGCCAGTTTAGTCTGACCATCTCATCTGTAA
CATCATTGGCAACGCTACCTTTGCCATGTTTCAGAAACAACTCTGGCGCATCGGGCTTCCCATACAATCG
ATAGATTGTCGCACCTGATTGCCCGACATTATCGCGAGCCCATTTATACCCATATAAATCAGCATCCATG
TTGGAATTTAATCGCGGCCTAGAGCAAGACGTTTCCCGTTGAATATGGCTCATAACACCCCTTGTATTAC
TGTTTATGTAAGCAGACAGTTTTATTGTTCATGACCAAAATCCCTTAACGTGAGTTTTCGTTCCACTGAG
CGTCAGACCCCGTAGAAAAGATCAAAGGATCTTCTTGAGATCCTTTTTTTCTGCGCGTAATCTGCTGCTT
GCAAACAAAAAAACCACCGCTACCAGCGGTGGTTTGTTTGCCGGATCAAGAGCTACCAACTCTTTTTCCG
AAGGTAACTGGCTTCAGCAGAGCGCAGATACCAAATACTGTCCTTCTAGTGTAGCCGTAGTTAGGCCACC
ACTTCAAGAACTCTGTAGCACCGCCTACATACCTCGCTCTGCTAATCCTGTTACCAGTGGCTGCTGCCAG
TGGCGATAAGTCGTGTCTTACCGGGTTGGACTCAAGACGATAGTTACCGGATAAGGCGCAGCGGTCGGGC
TGAACGGGGGGTTCGTGCACACAGCCCAGCTTGGAGCGAACGACCTACACCGAACTGAGATACCTACAGC
GTGAGCTATGAGAAAGCGCCACGCTTCCCGAAGGGAGAAAGGCGGACAGGTATCCGGTAAGCGGCAGGGT
CGGAACAGGAGAGCGCACGAGGGAGCTTCCAGGGGGAAACGCCTGGTATCTTTATAGTCCTGTCGGGTTT
CGCCACCTCTGACTTGAGCGTCGATTTTTGTGATGCTCGTCAGGGGGGCGGAGCCTATGGAAAAACGCCA
GCAACGCGGCCTTTTTACGGTTCCTGGCCTTTTGCTGGCCTTTTGCTCACATGTTCTTTCCTGCGTTATC
CCCTGATTCTGTGGATAACCGTATTACCGCCTTTGAGTGAGCTGATACCGCTCGCCGCAGCCGAACGACC
GAGCGCAGCGAGTCAGTGAGCGAGGAAGCGGAAGAGCGCCTGATGCGGTATTTTCTCCTTACGCATCTGT
GCGGTATTTCACACCGCAATGGTGCACTCTCAGTACAATCTGCTCTGATGCCGCATAGTTAAGCCAGTAT
ACACTCCGCTATCGCTACGTGACTGGGTCATGGCTGCGCCCCGACACCCGCCAACACCCGCTGACGCGCC
CTGACGGGCTTGTCTGCTCCCGGCATCCGCTTACAGACAAGCTGTGACCGTCTCCGGGAGCTGCATGTGT
CAGAGGTTTTCACCGTCATCACCGAAACGCGCGAGGCAGCTGCGGTAAAGCTCATCAGCGTGGTCGTGAA
GCGATTCACAGATGTCTGCCTGTTCATCCGCGTCCAGCTCGTTGAGTTTCTCCAGAAGCGTTAATGTCTG
GCTTCTGATAAAGCGGGCCATGTTAAGGGCGGTTTTTTCCTGTTTGGTCACTGATGCCTCCGTGTAAGGG
GGATTTCTGTTCATGGGGGTAATGATACCGATGAAACGAGAGAGGATGCTCACGATACGGGTTACTGATG
ATGAACATGCCCGGTTACTGGAACGTTGTGAGGGTAAACAACTGGCGGTATGGATGCGGCGGGACCAGAG
AAAAATCACTCAGGGTCAATGCCAGCGCTTCGTTAATACAGATGTAGGTGTTCCACAGGGTAGCCAGCAG
CATCCTGCGATGCAGATCCGGAACATAATGGTGCAGGGCGCTGACTTCCGCGTTTCCAGACTTTACGAAA
CACGGAAACCGAAGACCATTCATGTTGTTGCTCAGGTCGCAGACGTTTTGCAGCAGCAGTCGCTTCACGT
TCGCTCGCGTATCGGTGATTCATTCTGCTAACCAGTAAGGCAACCCCGCCAGCCTAGCCGGGTCCTCAAC
GACAGGAGCACGATCATGCGCACCCGTGGGGCCGCCATGCCGGCGATAATGGCCTGCTTCTCGCCGAAAC
GTTTGGTGGCGGGACCAGTGACGAAGGCTTGAGCGAGGGCGTGCAAGATTCCGAATACCGCAAGCGACAG
GCCGATCATCGTCGCGCTCCAGCGAAAGCGGTCCTCGCCGAAAATGACCCAGAGCGCTGCCGGCACCTGT
CCTACGAGTTGCATGATAAAGAAGACAGTCATAAGTGCGGCGACGATAGTCATGCCCCGCGCCCACCGGA
AGGAGCTGACTGGGTTGAAGGCTCTCAAGGGCATCGGTCGAGATCCCGGTGCCTAATGAGTGAGCTAACT
TACATTAATTGCGTTGCGCTCACTGCCCGCTTTCCAGTCGGGAAACCTGTCGTGCCAGCTGCATTAATGA
ATCGGCCAACGCGCGGGGAGAGGCGGTTTGCGTATTGGGCGCCAGGGTGGTTTTTCTTTTCACCAGTGAG
ACGGGCAACAGCTGATTGCCCTTCACCGCCTGGCCCTGAGAGAGTTGCAGCAAGCGGTCCACGCTGGTTT
GCCCCAGCAGGCGAAAATCCTGTTTGATGGTGGTTAACGGCGGGATATAACATGAGCTGTCTTCGGTATC
GTCGTATCCCACTACCGAGATATCCGCACCAACGCGCAGCCCGGACTCGGTAATGGCGCGCATTGCGCCC
AGCGCCATCTGATCGTTGGCAACCAGCATCGCAGTGGGAACGATGCCCTCATTCAGCATTTGCATGGTTT
GTTGAAAACCGGACATGGCACTCCAGTCGCCTTCCCGTTCCGCTATCGGCTGAATTTGATTGCGAGTGAG
ATATTTATGCCAGCCAGCCAGACGCAGACGCGCCGAGACAGAACTTAATGGGCCCGCTAACAGCGCGATT
TGCTGGTGACCCAATGCGACCAGATGCTCCACGCCCAGTCGCGTACCGTCTTCATGGGAGAAAATAATAC
TGTTGATGGGTGTCTGGTCAGAGACATCAAGAAATAACGCCGGAACATTAGTGCAGGCAGCTTCCACAGC
AATGGCATCCTGGTCATCCAGCGGATAGTTAATGATCAGCCCACTGACGCGTTGCGCGAGAAGATTGTGC
ACCGCCGCTTTACAGGCTTCGACGCCGCTTCGTTCTACCATCGACACCACCACGCTGGCACCCAGTTGAT
CGGCGCGAGATTTAATCGCCGCGACAATTTGCGACGGCGCGTGCAGGGCCAGACTGGAGGTGGCAACGCC
AATCAGCAACGACTGTTTGCCCGCCAGTTGTTGTGCCACGCGGTTGGGAATGTAATTCAGCTCCGCCATC
GCCGCTTCCACTTTTTCCCGCGTTTTCGCAGAAACGTGGCTGGCCTGGTTCACCACGCGGGAAACGGTCT
GATAAGAGACACCGGCATACTCTGCGACATCGTATAACGTTACTGGTTTCACATTCACCACCCTGAATTG
ACTCTCTTCCGGGCGCTATCATGCCATACCGCGAAAGGTTTTGCGCCATTCGATGGTGTCCGGGATCTCG
ACGCTCTCCCTTATGCGACTCCTGCATTAGGAAGCAGCCCAGTAGTAGGTTGAGGCCGTTGAGCACCGCC
GCCGCAAGGAATGGTGCATGCAAGGAGATGGCGCCCAACAGTCCCCCGGCCACGGGGCCTGCCACCATAC
CCACGCCGAAACAAGCGCTCATGAGCCCGAAGTGGCGAGCCCGATCTTCCCCATCGGTGATGTCGGCGAT
ATAGGCGCCAGCAACCGCACCTGTGGCGCCGGTGATGCCGGCCACGATGCGTCCGGCGTAGAGGATCGAG
ATCTCGATCCCGCGAAATTAATACGACTCACTATAGGGGAATTGTGAGCGGATAACAATTCCCCTCTAGA
AATAATTTTGTTTAACTTTAAGAAGGAGATATACCATGAGCAAGCATCACCATCATTCAGGCCATCACCA
TACCGGACACCACCATCATTCAGGCAGTCATCACCATTCCGGATCTGCTGCGGGTGGCGAAGAAGATAAG
AAACCGGCAGGTGGCGAAGGTGGCGGTGCCCATATCAACCTGAAAGTGAAAGGTCAAGACGGCAACGAAG
TCTTTTTCCGCATCAAACGTTCTACCCAGCTGAAAAAGCTGATGAACGCATACTGTGACCGTCAGTCTGT
AGACATGACCGCAATTGCTTTCCTGTTTGATGGTCGTCGCCTGCGTGCGGAACAGACCCCGGATGAACTG
GAGATGGAAGATGGCGACGAAATCGACGCAATGCTTCATCAGACTGGTGGCATGCCGAGCGCGCTGGATG
CGATTGTGGCGGATGTACGCGAAGATGTAGCCGCTCGTGAAGCCGTCGTACCTTTCGACGAGATCAAGGA
ACGTGCTGCCCGTGCCCCTCCTCCCCGTGACGTACTCGCAGCATTGCGTGCACCCGGTGTTGGTATCATC
GCCTTGTACCTGCGTAAGTCGCCATCAGGTTTGGACGTTGAGCGTGACCCCATCGAGTACGCCAAGACGG
CAGAGAAGTACGCTGTCGCACTTGTCGTATACACAGACGAGAAGTACCACAATGGTAGTTACGAGGACTT
AGAGAAGATCCGTAGTGCCGTTGACATCCCTGTCATCTGTTTCGACTTCATCGTTGACCCTTACCAAATC
TACTTAGCCCGTGCCTACCAAGCAGACGCCATCGTTTTGCTCCTCAGTGTTTTAGACGACGAGCAATACC
GTCAATTGGCAGCCGTCGCCCACAGTTTGAATATGGGTGTTATCGTCGACGTACACACTGAAGAGGAGTT
AGAGCGTGCCTTGAAGGCCGGTGCCGAGATCATCGGGATCTTAAATCAAGACTTGAAGACGTTCGAGGTA
GACCGTAATACGGCCGAGCGTCTCGGTCGTCTTGCCCGTGAGCGTGGTTTCACTGGAGTCTTACTCGCCG
TTGGCGGGTACTCAACTAAGGAAGAGTTGAAGTCAATGCGTGGATTATTCGACGCCGTTCTCATCGGGGA
GAGCCTGATGCGCGCGCCGGATCCGGAAAAAGCGATTCGCGAACTGGTGGGCTAATAA
Features (pLannotate 1.2.2; 18 found; start..end, strand, type, name):
     10..59      +  CDS            SET1 (fragment): solubility-enhancement tag derived from T7 phage gene 10B
     67..114     +  terminator     T7 terminator: transcription terminator for bacteriophage T7 RNA polymerase
    151..579     +  rep_origin     f1 ori (sequence partly withheld): f1 bacteriophage origin of replication; arrow indicates direction of (+) strand synthesis
    632..689     +  promoter       AmpR promoter (fragment): bla
    698..1513    -  CDS            KanR: aminoglycoside phosphotransferase; aph(3')-Ia; confers resistance to kanamycin in bacteria or G418 (Geneticin®) in eukaryotes
   1635..2223    +  rep_origin     ori: high-copy-number ColE1/pMB1/pBR322/pUC origin of replication
   2409..2548    -  misc_feature   bom: basis of mobility region from pBR322
   2650..2841    -  CDS            rop: Rop protein, which maintains plasmids at low copy number; rop
   2858..3238    +  CDS            YPB1_ECOLX: Protein predicted: Swiss-Prot protein existence level 4. From Escherichia coli.
   3310..3601    -  CDS            TcR (fragment): tetracycline efflux protein; tet; confers resistance to tetracycline
   3616..3637    -  protein_bind   CAP binding site: CAP binding activates transcription in the presence of cAMP. E. coli catabolite activator protein
   3650..4732    -  CDS            lacI: lac repressor; lacI; The lac repressor binds to the lac operator to inhibit transcription in E. coli. This inhibition can be relieved by adding lactose or isopropyl-β-D-thiogalactopyranoside (IPTG).
   4733..4810    -  promoter       lacI promoter: lacI
   4818..5097    -  CDS            TcR (fragment): tetracycline efflux protein; tet; confers resistance to tetracycline
   5119..5137    +  promoter       T7 promoter: promoter for bacteriophage T7 RNA polymerase
   5138..5162    +  protein_bind   lac operator: The lac repressor binds to the lac operator to inhibit transcription in E. coli. This inhibition can be relieved by adding lactose or isopropyl-β-D-thiogalactopyranoside (IPTG). lac repressor encoded by lacI
   5177..5199    +  RBS            RBS: efficient ribosome binding site from bacteriophage T7 gene 10 (Olins and Rangwala, 1989)
   5287..5571    +  CDS            SUMO1 (fragment): SUMO1_ORYSJ - Also known as SMT3, SUM1. Experimental evidence at protein level: Swiss-Prot protein existence level 1. Ubiquitin-like protein which can be covalently attached to target lysines as a monomer. Does not seem to be involved in protein degradation and may function as an antagonist of ubiquitin in the degradation process (By similarity). From Oryza sativa subsp. japonica (Rice).
