[The description below was written by a language model from this plasmid's Addgene catalogue record and pLannotate feature annotations shown in this document.]
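Description:
pET28-hisSumo-KE-Des27.5 is a 6,348 nt bacterial expression plasmid built on the pET28 backbone for producing a computationally designed, fully synthetic Kemp eliminase variant (Des27.5) in E. coli. It is selected with kanamycin through an aph(3')-Ia aminoglycoside phosphotransferase gene and replicates from a ColE1/pMB1-type origin. The catalogue lists it as high copy, although the annotated backbone also retains the rop gene and the bom mobility region from pBR322, elements usually associated with moderated copy number. An f1 origin is present as well, along with short remnants of the tetracycline resistance gene that are non-functional backbone leftovers.

The expression cassette follows the standard pET layout: a T7 promoter immediately followed by a lac operator, the strong T7 gene 10 ribosome binding site, the open reading frame, and a T7 terminator downstream. A plasmid-borne lacI gene with its own promoter supplies repressor, so transcription is held off until induced with IPTG in a host that provides T7 RNA polymerase. According to the record, the insert was introduced by Golden Gate cloning and carries an N-terminal 12xHis-bdSUMO fusion. The automated annotation picks up the SUMO module only as a partial match to a rice SUMO1 homologue, and it does not annotate the His tag or the Kemp eliminase coding region itself, which presumably lies in the unannotated stretch between the SUMO segment and the terminator. The His tag allows metal-affinity purification, while a SUMO domain generally aids solubility and can be removed by a SUMO-specific protease. The plasmid is intended for recombinant expression of this designed enzyme.
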