Addgene plasmid #248001: pET28-hisSumo-KE-Des27.5
Purpose: Expression of synthetic Kemp eliminase (Des27.5)
Depositing lab: Sarel Fleishman. Depositing organization: Weizmann Institute of Science. Publication: Complete computational design of high-efficiency Kemp elimination enzymes. Listov D, Vos E, Hoffka G, Hoch SY, Berg A, Hamer-Rogotner S, Dym O, Kamerlin SCL, Fleishman SJ. Nature. 2025 Jul;643(8074):1421-1427. doi: 10.1038/s41586-025-09136-2. Epub 2025 Jun 18. PubMed 40533551.
Backbone
  Vector backbone: pET28
  Vector type: Bacterial Expression
Growth in bacteria
  Bacterial resistance: Kanamycin, 50 μg/mL
  Growth temperature: 37°C
  Growth strain: DH5alpha
  Copy number: High Copy
Gene/Insert
  Gene/Insert name: KE-Des27.5
  Species: Synthetic
  Promoter: T7
  Tag / fusion protein: 12xHis-bdSumo (N terminal on insert)
  Cloning method: Golden Gate
Terms and licenses: Academic/Nonprofit Terms; Industry Terms: Not Available to Industry
How to cite: pET28-hisSumo-KE-Des27.5 was a gift from Sarel Fleishman (Addgene plasmid # 248001 ; http://n2t.net/addgene:248001 ; RRID:Addgene_248001)
